Addgene plasmid #215856: pSuperCRISPR-sgRNA-EGFP12-WT(TTTT)
Purpose: This plasmid encodes sgRNA that target EGFP with stretch sequence
Depositing lab: Kumiko Ui-Tei. Depositing organization: The University of Tokyo. Publication: Enhancement of single guide RNA transcription for efficient CRISPR/Cas-based genomic engineering. Ui-Tei K, Maruyama S, Nakano Y. Genome. 2017 Jun;60(6):537-545. doi: 10.1139/gen-2016-0127. Epub 2017 Jan 26. PubMed 28177825.
Backbone
  Vector backbone: pSuper.retro.puro
  Vector type: Mammalian Expression, Retroviral
  Selectable markers: Puromycin
Growth in bacteria
  Bacterial resistance: Ampicillin, 100 μg/mL
  Growth temperature: 37°C
  Growth strain: NEB Stable
  Copy number: High Copy
Gene/Insert
  Gene/Insert name: sgRNA-EGFP12 with TTTT stretch
  gRNA/shRNA sequence: Unspecified
  Species: Other
  Cloning method: Restriction Enzyme; 5′ cloning site Unknown (unknown if destroyed)
Terms and licenses: Academic/Nonprofit Terms; Industry Terms: Not Available to Industry
How to cite: pSuperCRISPR-sgRNA-EGFP12-WT(TTTT) was a gift from Kumiko Ui-Tei (Addgene plasmid # 215856 ; http://n2t.net/addgene:215856 ; RRID:Addgene_215856)
