[The description below was written by a language model from this plasmid's Addgene catalogue record and pLannotate feature annotations shown in this document.]
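Description:
pSuperCRISPR-sgRNA-EGFP12-WT(TTTT) is a retroviral, mammalian-expression guide RNA plasmid built on pSuper.retro.puro. It is propagated in E. coli through a high-copy ColE1/pUC-type origin with ampicillin selection (AmpR, β-lactamase). The viral portion consists of a murine embryonic stem cell virus 5' LTR, the MESV Ψ packaging signal and a truncated MMLV gag segment that aids packaging, closed by a self-inactivating (ΔU3) 3' LTR. After integration, this LTR removes viral promoter activity and leaves expression to the internal promoters.

Between the LTRs sit two divergently oriented cassettes. On the reverse strand, the human H1 RNA polymerase III promoter drives a roughly 20-nt spacer fused to the Streptococcus pyogenes Cas9 guide RNA scaffold. The spacer was auto-annotated as an mVenus fragment, which fits an EGFP-directed guide because the two proteins are closely related. The record does not give the guide sequence itself. On the forward strand, the mouse PGK promoter drives puromycin N-acetyltransferase for selection of transduced or transfected cells. No Cas9 is annotated, so the nuclease must be supplied separately. The "WT(TTTT)" label and the stated purpose indicate that this sgRNA retains a run of four thymidines. Such a run can act as a Pol III termination signal, and given the associated work on enhancing sgRNA transcription, this plasmid probably serves as the unmodified comparator, although the record does not say so.

The annotated sequence record is 12,840 nt and shows most elements twice, including the origin, AmpR, the H1-sgRNA cassette and the LTRs, with one PuroR copy split into fragments. This pattern suggests a duplicated or dimeric assembly, or a rearrangement, rather than a single unit-length plasmid, but the record does not explain it.
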