Features (pLannotate 1.2.2; 47 found; start..end, strand, type, name):
    566..907     +  misc_feature   MESV Ψ: packaging signal of murine embryonic stem cell virus
    974..1390    +  CDS            gag (truncated): truncated Moloney murine leukemia virus (MMLV) gag gene lacking the start codon
   1407..1433    -  misc_feature   MCS (fragment): pBluescript multiple cloning site
   1440..1515    -  misc_RNA       gRNA scaffold: guide RNA scaffold for the Streptococcus pyogenes CRISPR/Cas9 system
   1515..1535    -  CDS            VN155(I152L) (fragment): improved N-terminal fragment of mVenus for use in bimolecular fluorescence complementation (BiFC) (Kodama and Hu, 2010)
   1542..1756    -  promoter       H1 promoter: human H1 RNA promoter
   1767..2266    +  promoter       PGK promoter: mouse phosphoglycerate kinase 1 promoter
   2291..2464    +  CDS            PuroR (fragment): puromycin N-acetyltransferase; pac from Streptomyces; confers resistance to puromycin
   2465..2979    +  LTR            5' LTR: 5' long terminal repeat from murine embryonic stem cell virus
   3043..3384    +  misc_feature   MESV Ψ: packaging signal of murine embryonic stem cell virus
   3451..3867    +  CDS            gag (truncated): truncated Moloney murine leukemia virus (MMLV) gag gene lacking the start codon
   3884..3910    -  misc_feature   MCS (fragment): pBluescript multiple cloning site
   3917..3992    -  misc_RNA       gRNA scaffold: guide RNA scaffold for the Streptococcus pyogenes CRISPR/Cas9 system
   3992..4012    -  CDS            VN155(I152L) (fragment): improved N-terminal fragment of mVenus for use in bimolecular fluorescence complementation (BiFC) (Kodama and Hu, 2010)
   4019..4233    -  promoter       H1 promoter: human H1 RNA promoter
   4244..4743    +  promoter       PGK promoter: mouse phosphoglycerate kinase 1 promoter
   4768..5367    +  CDS            PuroR: puromycin N-acetyltransferase; pac from Streptomyces alboniger; confers resistance to puromycin
   5466..5500    +  LTR            3' LTR (ΔU3) (fragment): self-inactivating 3' long terminal repeat (LTR) from Moloney murine leukemia virus
   5497..5791    +  LTR            3' LTR (ΔU3) (fragment): self-inactivating 3' long terminal repeat (LTR) from Moloney murine leukemia virus
   5951..5973    -  protein_bind   lac operator (fragment): The lac repressor binds to the lac operator to inhibit transcription in E. coli. This inhibition can be relieved by adding lactose or isopropyl-β-D-thiogalactopyranoside (IPTG). lac repressor encoded by lacI
   5977..6007    -  promoter       lac promoter: promoter for the E. coli lac operon
   6022..6043    -  protein_bind   CAP binding site: CAP binding activates transcription in the presence of cAMP. E. coli catabolite activator protein
   6056..6148    -  CDS            lacI (fragment): lac repressor; lacI; The lac repressor binds to the lac operator to inhibit transcription in E. coli. This inhibition can be relieved by adding lactose or isopropyl-β-D-thiogalactopyranoside (IPTG).
   6331..6919    -  rep_origin     ori: high-copy-number ColE1/pMB1/pBR322/pUC origin of replication
   7090..7950    -  CDS            AmpR: β-lactamase; bla; confers resistance to ampicillin, carbenicillin, and related antibiotics
   7951..8055    -  promoter       AmpR promoter: bla
   8150..8185    +  CDS            rop (fragment): Rop protein, which maintains plasmids at low copy number; rop
   8287..8386    +  misc_feature   bom (fragment): basis of mobility region from pBR322
   8392..8541    -  CDS            lacZα (fragment): LacZα fragment of β-galactosidase; lacZ fragment
   8541..8742    -  CDS            TcR (fragment): tetracycline efflux protein; tet; confers resistance to tetracycline
   8743..8841    +  CDS            env (fragment): murine leukemia virus gPr80 envelope polyprotein precursor; env; proteolytically cleaved into gp70SU and p15TM subunits
   8885..9310    +  CDS            PuroR (fragment): puromycin N-acetyltransferase; pac from Streptomyces alboniger; confers resistance to puromycin
   9409..9443    +  LTR            3' LTR (ΔU3) (fragment): self-inactivating 3' long terminal repeat (LTR) from Moloney murine leukemia virus
   9440..9734    +  LTR            3' LTR (ΔU3) (fragment): self-inactivating 3' long terminal repeat (LTR) from Moloney murine leukemia virus
   9894..9916    -  protein_bind   lac operator (fragment): The lac repressor binds to the lac operator to inhibit transcription in E. coli. This inhibition can be relieved by adding lactose or isopropyl-β-D-thiogalactopyranoside (IPTG). lac repressor encoded by lacI
   9920..9950    -  promoter       lac promoter: promoter for the E. coli lac operon
   9965..9986    -  protein_bind   CAP binding site: CAP binding activates transcription in the presence of cAMP. E. coli catabolite activator protein
   9999..10091   -  CDS            lacI (fragment): lac repressor; lacI; The lac repressor binds to the lac operator to inhibit transcription in E. coli. This inhibition can be relieved by adding lactose or isopropyl-β-D-thiogalactopyranoside (IPTG).
  10274..10862   -  rep_origin     ori: high-copy-number ColE1/pMB1/pBR322/pUC origin of replication
  11033..11893   -  CDS            AmpR: β-lactamase; bla; confers resistance to ampicillin, carbenicillin, and related antibiotics
  11894..11998   -  promoter       AmpR promoter: bla
  12093..12128   +  CDS            rop (fragment): Rop protein, which maintains plasmids at low copy number; rop
  12230..12329   +  misc_feature   bom (fragment): basis of mobility region from pBR322
  12335..12484   -  CDS            lacZα (fragment): LacZα fragment of β-galactosidase; lacZ fragment
  12484..12685   -  CDS            TcR (fragment): tetracycline efflux protein; tet; confers resistance to tetracycline
  12686..12784   +  CDS            env (fragment): murine leukemia virus gPr80 envelope polyprotein precursor; env; proteolytically cleaved into gp70SU and p15TM subunits
  12826..502     +  LTR            5' LTR (across the origin): 5' long terminal repeat from murine embryonic stem cell virus
>Addgene plasmid #215856 | pSuperCRISPR-sgRNA-EGFP12-WT(TTTT) | addgene full sequence | sequence record 430709 | Addgene NGS Result
CTGTAGGTTTGGCAAGCTAGCTTAAGTAACGCCATTTTGCAAGGCATGGAAAATACATAACTGAGAATAG
AGAAGTTCAGATCAAGGTTAGGAACAGAGAGACAGCAGAATATGGGCCAAACAGGATATCTGTGGTAAGC
AGTTCCTGCCCCGGCTCAGGGCCAAGAACAGATGGTCCCCAGATGCGGTCCCGCCCTCAGCAGTTTCTAG
AGAACCATCAGATGTTTCCAGGGTGCCCCAAGGACCTGAAATGACCCTGTGCCTTATTTGAACTAACCAA
TCAGTTCGCTTCTCGCTTCTGTTCGCGCGCTTCTGCTCCCCGAGCTCAATAAAAGAGCCCACAACCCCTC
ACTCGGCGCGCCAGTCCTCCGATAGACTGCGTCGCCCGGGTACCCGTATTCCCAATAAAGCCTCTTGCTG
TTTGCATCCGAATCGTGGACTCGCTGATCCTTGGGAGGGTCTCCTCAGATTGATTGACTGCCCACCTCGG
GGGTCTTTCATTTGGAGGTTCCACCGAGATTTGGAGACCCCTGCCCAGGGACCACCGACCCCCCCGCCGG
GAGGTAAGCTGGCCAGCGGTCGTTTCGTGTCTGTCTCTGTCTTTGTGCGTGTTTGTGCCGGCATCTAATG
TTTGCGCCTGCGTCTGTACTAGTTAGCTAACTAGCTCTGTATCTGGCGGACCCGTGGTGGAACTGACGAG
TTCTGAACACCCGGCCGCAACCCTGGGAGACGTCCCAGGGACTTTGGGGGCCGTTTTTGTGGCCCGACCT
GAGGAAGGGAGTCGATGTGGAATCCGACCCCGTCAGGATATGTGGTTCTGGTAGGAGACGAGAACCTAAA
ACAGTTCCCGCCTCCGTCTGAATTTTTGCTTTCGGTTTGGAACCGAAGCCGCGCGTCTTGTCTGCTGCAG
CGCTGCAGCATCGTTCTGTGTTGTCTCTGTCTGACTGTGTTTCTGTATTTGTCTGAAAATTAGGGCCAGA
CTGTTACCACTCCCTTAAGTTTGACCTTAGGTCACTGGAAAGATGTCGAGCGGATCGCTCACAACCAGTC
GGTAGATGTCAAGAAGAGACGTTGGGTTACCTTCTGCTCTGCAGAATGGCCAACCTTTAACGTCGGATGG
CCGCGAGACGGCACCTTTAACCGAGACCTCATCACCCAGGTTAAGATCAAGGTCTTTTCACCTGGCCCGC
ATGGACACCCAGACCAGGTCCCCTACATCGTGACCTGGGAAGCCTTGGCTTTTGACCCCCCTCCCTGGGT
CAAGCCCTTTGTACACCCTAAGCCTCCGCCTCCTCTTCCTCCATCCGCCCCGTCTCTCCCCCTTGAACCT
CCTCGTTCGACCCCGCCTCGATCCTCCCTTTATCCAGCCCTCACTCCTTCTCTAGGCGCCGGAATTAGAT
CGATCTCTCGAGGTCGACGGTATCGATAAGCTTAAAAAAGCACCGACTCGGTGCCACTTTTTCAAGTTGA
TAACGGACTAGCCTTATTTTAACTTGCTATTTCTAGCTCTAAAACCGGTGAACAGCTCCTCGCCCGGATC
TGTGGTCTCATACAGAACTTATAAGATTCCCAAATCCAAAGACATTTCACGTTTATGGTGATTTCCCAGA
ACACATAGCGACATGCAAATATTGCAGGGCGCCACTCCCCTGTCCCTCACAGCCATCTTCCTGCCAGGGC
GCACGCGCGCTGGGTGTTCCCGCCTAGTGACACTGGGCCCGCGATTCCTTGGAGCGGGTTGATGACGTCA
GCGTTCGAATTCTACCGGGTAGGGGAGGCGCTTTTCCCAAGGCAGTCTGGAGCATGCGCTTTAGCAGCCC
CGCTGGGCACTTGGCGCTACACAAGTGGCCTCTGGCCTCGCACACATTCCACATCCACCGGTAGGCGCCA
ACCGGCTCCGTTCTTTGGTGGCCCCTTCGCGCCACCTTCTACTCCTCCCCTAGTCAGGAAGTTCCCCCCC
GCCCCGCAGCTCGCGTCGTGCAGGACGTGACAAATGGAAGTAGCACGTCTCACTAGTCTCGTGCAGATGG
ACAGCACCGCTGAGCAATGGAAGCGGGTAGGCCTTTGGGGCAGCGGCCAATAGCAGCTTTGCTCCTTCGC
TTTCTGGGCTCAGAGGCTGGGAAGGGGTGGGTCCGGGGGCGGGCTCAGGGGCGGGCTCAGGGGCGGGGCG
GGCGCCCGAAGGTCCTCCGGAGGCCCGGCATTCTGCACGCTTCAAAAGCGCACGTCTGCCGCGCTGTTCT
CCTCTTCCTCATCTCCGGGCCTTTCGACCTGCAGCCCAAGCTAGCTTACCATGACCGAGTACAAGCCCAC
GGTGCGCCTCGCCACCCGCGACGACGTCCCCAGGGCCGTACGCACCCTCGCCGCCGCGTTCGCCGACTAC
CCCGCCACGCGCCACACCGTCGATCCGGACCGCCACATCGAGCGGGTCACCGAGCTGCAAGAACTCTTCC
TCACGCGCGTCGGGTGAAAGACCCCACCTGTAGGTTTGGCAAGCTAGCTTAAGTAACGCCATTTTGCAAG
GCATGGAAAATACATAACTGAGAATAGAGAAGTTCAGATCAAGGTTAGGAACAGAGAGACAGCAGAATAT
GGGCCAAACAGGATATCTGTGGTAAGCAGTTCCTGCCCCGGCTCAGGGCCAAGAACAGATGGTCCCCAGA
TGCGGTCCCGCCCTCAGCAGTTTCTAGAGAACCATCAGATGTTTCCAGGGTGCCCCAAGGACCTGAAATG
ACCCTGTGCCTTATTTGAACTAACCAATCAGTTCGCTTCTCGCTTCTGTTCGCGCGCTTCTGCTCCCCGA
GCTCAATAAAAGAGCCCACAACCCCTCACTCGGCGCGCCAGTCCTCCGATAGACTGCGTCGCCCGGGTAC
CCGTATTCCCAATAAAGCCTCTTGCTGTTTGCATCCGAATCGTGGACTCGCTGATCCTTGGGAGGGTCTC
CTCAGATTGATTGACTGCCCACCTCGGGGGTCTTTCATTTGGAGGTTCCACCGAGATTTGGAGACCCCTG
CCCAGGGACCACCGACCCCCCCGCCGGGAGGTAAGCTGGCCAGCGGTCGTTTCGTGTCTGTCTCTGTCTT
TGTGCGTGTTTGTGCCGGCATCTAATGTTTGCGCCTGCGTCTGTACTAGTTAGCTAACTAGCTCTGTATC
TGGCGGACCCGTGGTGGAACTGACGAGTTCTGAACACCCGGCCGCAACCCTGGGAGACGTCCCAGGGACT
TTGGGGGCCGTTTTTGTGGCCCGACCTGAGGAAGGGAGTCGATGTGGAATCCGACCCCGTCAGGATATGT
GGTTCTGGTAGGAGACGAGAACCTAAAACAGTTCCCGCCTCCGTCTGAATTTTTGCTTTCGGTTTGGAAC
CGAAGCCGCGCGTCTTGTCTGCTGCAGCGCTGCAGCATCGTTCTGTGTTGTCTCTGTCTGACTGTGTTTC
TGTATTTGTCTGAAAATTAGGGCCAGACTGTTACCACTCCCTTAAGTTTGACCTTAGGTCACTGGAAAGA
TGTCGAGCGGATCGCTCACAACCAGTCGGTAGATGTCAAGAAGAGACGTTGGGTTACCTTCTGCTCTGCA
GAATGGCCAACCTTTAACGTCGGATGGCCGCGAGACGGCACCTTTAACCGAGACCTCATCACCCAGGTTA
AGATCAAGGTCTTTTCACCTGGCCCGCATGGACACCCAGACCAGGTCCCCTACATCGTGACCTGGGAAGC
CTTGGCTTTTGACCCCCCTCCCTGGGTCAAGCCCTTTGTACACCCTAAGCCTCCGCCTCCTCTTCCTCCA
TCCGCCCCGTCTCTCCCCCTTGAACCTCCTCGTTCGACCCCGCCTCGATCCTCCCTTTATCCAGCCCTCA
CTCCTTCTCTAGGCGCCGGAATTAGATCGATCTCTCGAGGTCGACGGTATCGATAAGCTTAAAAAAGCAC
CGACTCGGTGCCACTTTTTCAAGTTGATAACGGACTAGCCTTATTTTAACTTGCTATTTCTAGCTCTAAA
ACCGGTGAACAGCTCCTCGCCCGGATCTGTGGTCTCATACAGAACTTATAAGATTCCCAAATCCAAAGAC
ATTTCACGTTTATGGTGATTTCCCAGAACACATAGCGACATGCAAATATTGCAGGGCGCCACTCCCCTGT
CCCTCACAGCCATCTTCCTGCCAGGGCGCACGCGCGCTGGGTGTTCCCGCCTAGTGACACTGGGCCCGCG
ATTCCTTGGAGCGGGTTGATGACGTCAGCGTTCGAATTCTACCGGGTAGGGGAGGCGCTTTTCCCAAGGC
AGTCTGGAGCATGCGCTTTAGCAGCCCCGCTGGGCACTTGGCGCTACACAAGTGGCCTCTGGCCTCGCAC
ACATTCCACATCCACCGGTAGGCGCCAACCGGCTCCGTTCTTTGGTGGCCCCTTCGCGCCACCTTCTACT
CCTCCCCTAGTCAGGAAGTTCCCCCCCGCCCCGCAGCTCGCGTCGTGCAGGACGTGACAAATGGAAGTAG
CACGTCTCACTAGTCTCGTGCAGATGGACAGCACCGCTGAGCAATGGAAGCGGGTAGGCCTTTGGGGCAG
CGGCCAATAGCAGCTTTGCTCCTTCGCTTTCTGGGCTCAGAGGCTGGGAAGGGGTGGGTCCGGGGGCGGG
CTCAGGGGCGGGCTCAGGGGCGGGGCGGGCGCCCGAAGGTCCTCCGGAGGCCCGGCATTCTGCACGCTTC
AAAAGCGCACGTCTGCCGCGCTGTTCTCCTCTTCCTCATCTCCGGGCCTTTCGACCTGCAGCCCAAGCTA
GCTTACCATGACCGAGTACAAGCCCACGGTGCGCCTCGCCACCCGCGACGACGTCCCCAGGGCCGTACGC
ACCCTCGCCGCCGCGTTCGCCGACTACCCCGCCACGCGCCACACCGTCGATCCGGACCGCCACATCGAGC
GGGTCACCGAGCTGCAAGAACTCTTCCTCACGCGCGTCGGGCTCGACATCGGCAAGGTGTGGGTCGCGGA
CGACGGCGCCGCGGTGGCGGTCTGGACCACGCCGGAGAGCGTCGAAGCGGGGGCGGTGTTCGCCGAGATC
GGCCCGCGCATGGCCGAGTTGAGCGGTTCCCGGCTGGCCGCGCAGCAACAGATGGAAGGCCTCCTGGCGC
CGCACCGGCCCAAGGAGCCCGCGTGGTTCCTGGCCACCGTCGGCGTCTCGCCCGACCACCAGGGCAAGGG
TCTGGGCAGCGCCGTCGTGCTCCCCGGAGTGGAGGCGGCCGAGCGCGCCGGGGTGCCCGCCTTCCTGGAG
ACCTCCGCGCCCCGCAACCTCCCCTTCTACGAGCGGCTCGGCTTCACCGTCACCGCCGACGTCGAGGTGC
CCGAAGGACCGCGCACCTGGTGCATGACCCGCAAGCCCGGTGCCTGACGCCCGCCCCACGACCCGCAGCG
CCCGACCGAAAGGAGCGCACGACCCCATGCATCGATAAAATAAAAGATTTTATTTAGTCTCCAGAAAAAG
GGGGGAATGAAAGACCCCACCTGTAGGTTTGGCAAGCTAGAGAACCATCAGATGTTTCCAGGGTGCCCCA
AGGACCTGAAATGACCCTGTGCCTTATTTGAACTAACCAATCAGTTCGCTTCTCGCTTCTGTTCGCGCGC
TTCTGCTCCCCGAGCTCAATAAAAGAGCCCACAACCCCTCACTCGGCGCGCCAGTCCTCCGATAGACTGC
GTCGCCCGGGTACCCGTGTATCCAATAAACCCTCTTGCAGTTGCATCCGACTTGTGGTCTCGCTGTTCCT
TGGGAGGGTCTCCTCTGAGTGATTGACTACCCGTCAGCGGGGGTCTTTCATGGGTAACAGTTTCTTGAAG
TTGGAGAACAACATTCTGAGGGTAGGAGTCGAATATTAAGTAATCCTGACTCAATTAGCCACTGTTTTGA
ATCCACATACTCCAATACTCCTGAAATAGTTCATTATGGACAGCGCAGAAAGAGCTGGGGAGAATTGTGA
AATTGTTATCCGCTCACAATTCCACACAACATACGAGCCGGAAGCATAAAGTGTAAAGCCTGGGGTGCCT
AATGAGTGAGCTAACTCACATTAATTGCGTTGCGCTCACTGCCCGCTTTCCAGTCGGGAAACCTGTCGTG
CCAGCTGCATTAATGAATCGGCCAACGCGCGGGGAGAGGCGGTTTGCGTATTGGGCGCTCTTCCGCTTCC
TCGCTCACTGACTCGCTGCGCTCGGTCGTTCGGCTGCGGCGAGCGGTATCAGCTCACTCAAAGGCGGTAA
TACGGTTATCCACAGAATCAGGGGATAACGCAGGAAAGAACATGTGAGCAAAAGGCCAGCAAAAGGCCAG
GAACCGTAAAAAGGCCGCGTTGCTGGCGTTTTTCCATAGGCTCCGCCCCCCTGACGAGCATCACAAAAAT
CGACGCTCAAGTCAGAGGTGGCGAAACCCGACAGGACTATAAAGATACCAGGCGTTTCCCCCTGGAAGCT
CCCTCGTGCGCTCTCCTGTTCCGACCCTGCCGCTTACCGGATACCTGTCCGCCTTTCTCCCTTCGGGAAG
CGTGGCGCTTTCTCATAGCTCACGCTGTAGGTATCTCAGTTCGGTGTAGGTCGTTCGCTCCAAGCTGGGC
TGTGTGCACGAACCCCCCGTTCAGCCCGACCGCTGCGCCTTATCCGGTAACTATCGTCTTGAGTCCAACC
CGGTAAGACACGACTTATCGCCACTGGCAGCAGCCACTGGTAACAGGATTAGCAGAGCGAGGTATGTAGG
CGGTGCTACAGAGTTCTTGAAGTGGTGGCCTAACTACGGCTACACTAGAAGAACAGTATTTGGTATCTGC
GCTCTGCTGAAGCCAGTTACCTTCGGAAAAAGAGTTGGTAGCTCTTGATCCGGCAAACAAACCACCGCTG
GTAGCGGTGGTTTTTTTGTTTGCAAGCAGCAGATTACGCGCAGAAAAAAAGGATCTCAAGAAGATCCTTT
GATCTTTTCTACGGGGTCTGACGCTCAGTGGAACGAAAACTCACGTTAAGGGATTTTGGTCATGAGATTA
TCAAAAAGGATCTTCACCTAGATCCTTTTAAATTAAAAATGAAGTTTTAAATCAATCTAAAGTATATATG
AGTAAACTTGGTCTGACAGTTACCAATGCTTAATCAGTGAGGCACCTATCTCAGCGATCTGTCTATTTCG
TTCATCCATAGTTGCCTGACTCCCCGTCGTGTAGATAACTACGATACGGGAGGGCTTACCATCTGGCCCC
AGTGCTGCAATGATACCGCGAGACCCACGCTCACCGGCTCCAGATTTATCAGCAATAAACCAGCCAGCCG
GAAGGGCCGAGCGCAGAAGTGGTCCTGCAACTTTATCCGCCTCCATCCAGTCTATTAATTGTTGCCGGGA
AGCTAGAGTAAGTAGTTCGCCAGTTAATAGTTTGCGCAACGTTGTTGCCATTGCTACAGGCATCGTGGTG
TCACGCTCGTCGTTTGGTATGGCTTCATTCAGCTCCGGTTCCCAACGATCAAGGCGAGTTACATGATCCC
CCATGTTGTGCAAAAAAGCGGTTAGCTCCTTCGGTCCTCCGATCGTTGTCAGAAGTAAGTTGGCCGCAGT
GTTATCACTCATGGTTATGGCAGCACTGCATAATTCTCTTACTGTCATGCCATCCGTAAGATGCTTTTCT
GTGACTGGTGAGTACTCAACCAAGTCATTCTGAGAATAGTGTATGCGGCGACCGAGTTGCTCTTGCCCGG
CGTCAATACGGGATAATACCGCGCCACATAGCAGAACTTTAAAAGTGCTCATCATTGGAAAACGTTCTTC
GGGGCGAAAACTCTCAAGGATCTTACCGCTGTTGAGATCCAGTTCGATGTAACCCACTCGTGCACCCAAC
TGATCTTCAGCATCTTTTACTTTCACCAGCGTTTCTGGGTGAGCAAAAACAGGAAGGCAAAATGCCGCAA
AAAAGGGAATAAGGGCGACACGGAAATGTTGAATACTCATACTCTTCCTTTTTCAATATTATTGAAGCAT
TTATCAGGGTTATTGTCTCATGAGCGGATACATATTTGAATGTATTTAGAAAAATAAACAAATAGGGGTT
CCGCGCACATTTCCCCGAAAAGTGCCACCTGACGTCTAAGAAACCATTATTATCATGACATTAACCTATA
AAAATAGGCGTATCACGAGGCCCTTTCGTCTCGCGCGTTTCGGTGATGACGGTGAAAACCTCTGACACAT
GCAGCTCCCGGAGACGGTCACAGCTTGTCTGTAAGCGGATGCCGGGAGCAGACAAGCCCGTCAGGGCGCG
TCAGCGGGTGTTGGCGGGTGTCGGGGCTGGCTTAACTATGCGGCATCAGAGCAGATTGTACTGAGAGTGC
ACCATATGCGGTGTGAAATACCGCACAGATGCGTAAGGAGAAAATACCGCATCAGGCGCCATTCGCCATT
CAGGCTGCGCAACTGTTGGGAAGGGCGATCGGTGCGGGCCTCTTCGCTATTACGCCAGCTGGCGAAAGGG
GGATGTGCTGCAAGGCGATTAAGTTGGGTAACGCCAGGGTTTTCCCAGTCACGACGTTGTAAAACGACGG
CGCAAGGAATGGTGCATGCAAGGAGATGGCGCCCAACAGTCCCCCGGCCACGGGGCCTGCCACCATACCC
ACGCCGAAACAAGCGCTCATGAGCCCGAAGTGGCGAGCCCGATCTTCCCCATCGGTGATGTCGGCGATAT
AGGCGCCAGCAACCGCACCTGTGGCGCCGGTGATGCCGGCCACGATGCGTCCGGCGTAGAGGCGATTAGT
CCAATTTGTTAAAGACAGGATATCAGTGGTCCAGGCTCTAGTTTTGACTCAACAATATCACCAGCTGAAG
CCTATAGAGTACGAGCCATAGATAAAATAAAAGATTTTATTTAGTCTCCAGAAAAAGGGGGGAACTCGAC
ATCGGCAAGGTGTGGGTCGCGGACGACGGCGCCGCGGTGGCGGTCTGGACCACGCCGGAGAGCGTCGAAG
CGGGGGCGGTGTTCGCCGAGATCGGCCCGCGCATGGCCGAGTTGAGCGGTTCCCGGCTGGCCGCGCAGCA
ACAGATGGAAGGCCTCCTGGCGCCGCACCGGCCCAAGGAGCCCGCGTGGTTCCTGGCCACCGTCGGCGTC
TCGCCCGACCACCAGGGCAAGGGTCTGGGCAGCGCCGTCGTGCTCCCCGGAGTGGAGGCGGCCGAGCGCG
CCGGGGTGCCCGCCTTCCTGGAGACCTCCGCGCCCCGCAACCTCCCCTTCTACGAGCGGCTCGGCTTCAC
CGTCACCGCCGACGTCGAGGTGCCCGAAGGACCGCGCACCTGGTGCATGACCCGCAAGCCCGGTGCCTGA
CGCCCGCCCCACGACCCGCAGCGCCCGACCGAAAGGAGCGCACGACCCCATGCATCGATAAAATAAAAGA
TTTTATTTAGTCTCCAGAAAAAGGGGGGAATGAAAGACCCCACCTGTAGGTTTGGCAAGCTAGAGAACCA
TCAGATGTTTCCAGGGTGCCCCAAGGACCTGAAATGACCCTGTGCCTTATTTGAACTAACCAATCAGTTC
GCTTCTCGCTTCTGTTCGCGCGCTTCTGCTCCCCGAGCTCAATAAAAGAGCCCACAACCCCTCACTCGGC
GCGCCAGTCCTCCGATAGACTGCGTCGCCCGGGTACCCGTGTATCCAATAAACCCTCTTGCAGTTGCATC
CGACTTGTGGTCTCGCTGTTCCTTGGGAGGGTCTCCTCTGAGTGATTGACTACCCGTCAGCGGGGGTCTT
TCATGGGTAACAGTTTCTTGAAGTTGGAGAACAACATTCTGAGGGTAGGAGTCGAATATTAAGTAATCCT
GACTCAATTAGCCACTGTTTTGAATCCACATACTCCAATACTCCTGAAATAGTTCATTATGGACAGCGCA
GAAAGAGCTGGGGAGAATTGTGAAATTGTTATCCGCTCACAATTCCACACAACATACGAGCCGGAAGCAT
AAAGTGTAAAGCCTGGGGTGCCTAATGAGTGAGCTAACTCACATTAATTGCGTTGCGCTCACTGCCCGCT
TTCCAGTCGGGAAACCTGTCGTGCCAGCTGCATTAATGAATCGGCCAACGCGCGGGGAGAGGCGGTTTGC
GTATTGGGCGCTCTTCCGCTTCCTCGCTCACTGACTCGCTGCGCTCGGTCGTTCGGCTGCGGCGAGCGGT
ATCAGCTCACTCAAAGGCGGTAATACGGTTATCCACAGAATCAGGGGATAACGCAGGAAAGAACATGTGA
GCAAAAGGCCAGCAAAAGGCCAGGAACCGTAAAAAGGCCGCGTTGCTGGCGTTTTTCCATAGGCTCCGCC
CCCCTGACGAGCATCACAAAAATCGACGCTCAAGTCAGAGGTGGCGAAACCCGACAGGACTATAAAGATA
CCAGGCGTTTCCCCCTGGAAGCTCCCTCGTGCGCTCTCCTGTTCCGACCCTGCCGCTTACCGGATACCTG
TCCGCCTTTCTCCCTTCGGGAAGCGTGGCGCTTTCTCATAGCTCACGCTGTAGGTATCTCAGTTCGGTGT
AGGTCGTTCGCTCCAAGCTGGGCTGTGTGCACGAACCCCCCGTTCAGCCCGACCGCTGCGCCTTATCCGG
TAACTATCGTCTTGAGTCCAACCCGGTAAGACACGACTTATCGCCACTGGCAGCAGCCACTGGTAACAGG
ATTAGCAGAGCGAGGTATGTAGGCGGTGCTACAGAGTTCTTGAAGTGGTGGCCTAACTACGGCTACACTA
GAAGAACAGTATTTGGTATCTGCGCTCTGCTGAAGCCAGTTACCTTCGGAAAAAGAGTTGGTAGCTCTTG
ATCCGGCAAACAAACCACCGCTGGTAGCGGTGGTTTTTTTGTTTGCAAGCAGCAGATTACGCGCAGAAAA
AAAGGATCTCAAGAAGATCCTTTGATCTTTTCTACGGGGTCTGACGCTCAGTGGAACGAAAACTCACGTT
AAGGGATTTTGGTCATGAGATTATCAAAAAGGATCTTCACCTAGATCCTTTTAAATTAAAAATGAAGTTT
TAAATCAATCTAAAGTATATATGAGTAAACTTGGTCTGACAGTTACCAATGCTTAATCAGTGAGGCACCT
ATCTCAGCGATCTGTCTATTTCGTTCATCCATAGTTGCCTGACTCCCCGTCGTGTAGATAACTACGATAC
GGGAGGGCTTACCATCTGGCCCCAGTGCTGCAATGATACCGCGAGACCCACGCTCACCGGCTCCAGATTT
ATCAGCAATAAACCAGCCAGCCGGAAGGGCCGAGCGCAGAAGTGGTCCTGCAACTTTATCCGCCTCCATC
CAGTCTATTAATTGTTGCCGGGAAGCTAGAGTAAGTAGTTCGCCAGTTAATAGTTTGCGCAACGTTGTTG
CCATTGCTACAGGCATCGTGGTGTCACGCTCGTCGTTTGGTATGGCTTCATTCAGCTCCGGTTCCCAACG
ATCAAGGCGAGTTACATGATCCCCCATGTTGTGCAAAAAAGCGGTTAGCTCCTTCGGTCCTCCGATCGTT
GTCAGAAGTAAGTTGGCCGCAGTGTTATCACTCATGGTTATGGCAGCACTGCATAATTCTCTTACTGTCA
TGCCATCCGTAAGATGCTTTTCTGTGACTGGTGAGTACTCAACCAAGTCATTCTGAGAATAGTGTATGCG
GCGACCGAGTTGCTCTTGCCCGGCGTCAATACGGGATAATACCGCGCCACATAGCAGAACTTTAAAAGTG
CTCATCATTGGAAAACGTTCTTCGGGGCGAAAACTCTCAAGGATCTTACCGCTGTTGAGATCCAGTTCGA
TGTAACCCACTCGTGCACCCAACTGATCTTCAGCATCTTTTACTTTCACCAGCGTTTCTGGGTGAGCAAA
AACAGGAAGGCAAAATGCCGCAAAAAAGGGAATAAGGGCGACACGGAAATGTTGAATACTCATACTCTTC
CTTTTTCAATATTATTGAAGCATTTATCAGGGTTATTGTCTCATGAGCGGATACATATTTGAATGTATTT
AGAAAAATAAACAAATAGGGGTTCCGCGCACATTTCCCCGAAAAGTGCCACCTGACGTCTAAGAAACCAT
TATTATCATGACATTAACCTATAAAAATAGGCGTATCACGAGGCCCTTTCGTCTCGCGCGTTTCGGTGAT
GACGGTGAAAACCTCTGACACATGCAGCTCCCGGAGACGGTCACAGCTTGTCTGTAAGCGGATGCCGGGA
GCAGACAAGCCCGTCAGGGCGCGTCAGCGGGTGTTGGCGGGTGTCGGGGCTGGCTTAACTATGCGGCATC
AGAGCAGATTGTACTGAGAGTGCACCATATGCGGTGTGAAATACCGCACAGATGCGTAAGGAGAAAATAC
CGCATCAGGCGCCATTCGCCATTCAGGCTGCGCAACTGTTGGGAAGGGCGATCGGTGCGGGCCTCTTCGC
TATTACGCCAGCTGGCGAAAGGGGGATGTGCTGCAAGGCGATTAAGTTGGGTAACGCCAGGGTTTTCCCA
GTCACGACGTTGTAAAACGACGGCGCAAGGAATGGTGCATGCAAGGAGATGGCGCCCAACAGTCCCCCGG
CCACGGGGCCTGCCACCATACCCACGCCGAAACAAGCGCTCATGAGCCCGAAGTGGCGAGCCCGATCTTC
CCCATCGGTGATGTCGGCGATATAGGCGCCAGCAACCGCACCTGTGGCGCCGGTGATGCCGGCCACGATG
CGTCCGGCGTAGAGGCGATTAGTCCAATTTGTTAAAGACAGGATATCAGTGGTCCAGGCTCTAGTTTTGA
CTCAACAATATCACCAGCTGAAGCCTATAGAGTACGAGCCATAGATAAAATAAAAGATTTTATTTAGTCT
CCAGAAAAAGGGGGGAATGAAAGACCCCAC
